>Addgene plasmid #121443 | PacrAB-acrAB-rfp + PmutS-mutS-yfp | addgene full sequence | sequence record 244040 | Addgene NGS Result
TTACTTTGCAGGGCTTCCCAACCTTACCAGAGGGCGCCCCAGCTGGCAATTCCGACGTCGGTGCCTAATG
AGTGAGCTAACTTACATTAATTGCGTTGCGCGCTGATGTGGTGGAGATCGAATTTCAAAGGTTAGTTTTT
TCATGACTTCCCTCTCCCCCAAATAAAAAGGCCTGCTGGCGATTACCAGCCAGCAGGCCTAGTATTAACC
GTGTCCTTCTCGATTTGAATAAATAAAAACAGCCGTTGCCAGAAAGAGGCACGGCTGTTTTTATTTTCTA
TTATTTGTACAGCTCATCCATGCCACCGGTAGAATGACGACCCTCCGCGCGCTCATATTGCTCTACGATC
GTATAATCTTCATTATGAGAGGTGATGTCCAGTTTAATATTCACATTGTACGCGCCAGGCAGCTGCACAG
GTTTCTTGGCTTTGTACGTGGTTTTCACTTCAGCGTCATAATGGCCGCCATCTTTCAGTTTCAGGCGCTG
TTTAATTTCGCCTTTCAGCGCACCATCTTCCGGATACATGCGTTCGCTAGACGCCTCCCAACCCATCGTC
TTTTTCTGCATCACCGGGCCATCAGATGGAAAATTAGTACCACGCAGTTTAACTTTATAGATGAACTCGC
CATCTTGCAGGGAGGAGTCCTGAGTGACGGTCACGACACCACCATCTTCAAAATTCATTACGCGTTCCCA
CTTGAAACCTTCCGGAAAAGACAGCTTCAGATAGTCCGGGATATCCGCTGGGTGTTTAACATACGCTTTA
GAACCGTACATAAATTGCGGGCTCAGGATGTCCCACGCAAAAGGCAGCGGGCCGCCTTTAGTCACTTTCA
GTTTGGCGGTCTGGGTGCCTTCATACGGACGGCCCTCGCCTTCGCCTTCGATCTCGAACTCGTGACCGTT
AACAGAACCCTCCATGTGAACTTTGAAGCGCATGAACTCTTTAATGATAGCCATGTTATCCTCCTCGCCC
TTGGATCTTTTGCTAGTCATTCCCTGTCCTTTGTTACCGGAACC
[3147 nt withheld, positions 1025-4171]
GTCTTAACGGCTCCTGTTTAAGTTAAGACTTGGACTGTTCAGGCTGAGCACCGCTTGCGGCTTGCTGGTT
ATTATCAGCGGTAACTTCTTGTGCTTTTACCTGGACACCAGGACGCACTTTCTGCAGCCCACTTATTACT
ACGCGATCGCCTGCTTTCAGACCTTCTGTCACCAGCCACTTATCGCCAATAGCCTGGCTTGCAACGATCG
GACGGGTTTCCACTTTGTCATCCGCGCCAACTACCAGTACGGTGGCATCGCCACGCGGCGTACGGGTTAC
GCCCTGTTGCGGGACTAAAATAGCGTTTGGATTAAGCCCTTCTTCCAGACGTGCGCGCACGAACATACCC
GGCAGCAGAGTGTGATCCGGGTTCGGGAAGATAGCGCGTAGGGTGATAGACCCAGTGGTCTGATCAACGG
TAACGTCAGAGAATTCCAGCGTACCGTCCTGCGGGAACTTAATGCCGTCACTGGTGATCAGTGACACTTT
GGCTTTGCCGTTCTCTTGTTTCAGCGTGCCATTCGCCAGTTCCTGTTTCAGGCGCAGGAAGTCGTTGCTG
GACTGGGTCACATCAACGTAGATCGGATCAAGTTGCTGCACGGTTGCCAGCGCAGTCGCCTGACCGTTCT
GTACCAATGCGCCTTCCGTCACGTTCGACTTACCAATGCGACCGCTAATCGGAGAGGTGACTTTGGTGTA
AGCCAGATTGATCCGCGCAGTTTCAACGGCAGCTTTCGCCGCAGTTACCGCAGCATTCGCCTGTTGCGCA
TCAGCCAGAGCCTGATCGTACTCTTGCTTACTGATGTACTGAGTACCGAGCAGTTTCTGATAACGATTCA
CCGTCAATTGCGCGATATTGGCTGCAGCCTGGGCTTTCGCCAGATCACCTTTCGCACTGTCGTATGTCGC
CTGATAGGTCGCAGGATCAATCTGATAGAGAGAGACACCTGCTTCGATGTCGCTACCTTCTTTGAAATTA
CGCTTCAGGATAATCCCGCTAACTTGAGGACGAACTTCTGCGATCCGGTAGGCACTGGTGCGACCCGGAA
GCTCGGTTGTGATCTGCAGAGGTTCAGTTTTGACTGTTACTACGCCAACGGCGGGCATCTGCTGGCCACC
TTGTTGGGCCTGTTTGTCGTCACATCCTGTTAGGGCTAAGCTGCCTGAGAGCATCAGAACGACCGCCAGA
GGCGTAAACCCTCTGTTTTTGTTCATGCGGTACCTTTCTCCTCTTTAAAGTTAAAGATCTTCGTGCTATG
GTACATACATTCACAAATGTATGTAAATCTAACGCCTGTAAATTCACGAACATATGGCACGAAAAACCAA
ACAAGAAGCGCAAGAAACGCGCCAACACATCCTCGATGTGGCTCTACGTCTTTTCTCACAGCAGGGGGTA
TCATCCACCTCGCTGGGCGAGATTGCAAAAGCAGCTGGCGTTACGCGCGGTGCAATCTACTGGCGTCGAC
GATCCGGCAAACAAACCACCGTTGGTAGCGGTGGTTTTTTTGTTTGGATCGACAATCTTCGTAAGCGTCA
TCAATAAGCGTAAAAAAACCGGGCAATGCCCGGTTTTTTAATGAGAAATTTTACCTGTCGTAGCCGCCAC
CATCCGGCAAAGAAGCATACAAGGCTTTTGGCTTATAGCTACGTAGCGCATTGCGTCGCAGCACAATCCC
GGCACCGATCGAGTAATAGTCAAAAGCCTCCGGTCGGAGGCTTTTGACTTTCTGCCCGGGGCGTACTTGC
TTCATAAGCATCACGCAAAAGCTGCAAAACAGCATCTTTCCCGGAACCAGCATCAAGAACTCGCCGTTCG
CTTCTTCCCCTGAAATGATTAACTCCGGTATCATGTGCGCCTTATGTGATTACAACGAAAATAAAAACCA
TCACACCCCATTTAATATCAGGGAACCGGACATAACCCCATGAGTGCAATAGAAAATTTCGACGCCCATA
CGCCCATGATGCAGCAGTATCTCAGGCTGAAAGCCCAGCATCCCGAGATCCTGCTGTTTTACCGGATGGG
TGATTTTTATGAACTGTTTTATGACGACGCAAAACGCGCGTCGCAACTGCTGGATATTTCACTGACCAAA
CGCGGTGCTTCGGCGGGAGAGCCGATCCCGATGGCGGGGATTCCCTACCATGCGGTGGAAAACTATCTCG
CCAAACTGGTGAATCAGGGAGAGTCCGTTGCCATCTGCGAACAAATTGGCGATCCGGCGACCAGCAAAGG
TCCGGTTGAGCGCAAAGTTGTGCGTATCGTTACGCCAGGCACCATCAGCGATGAAGCCCTGTTGCAGGAG
CGTCAGGACAACCTGCTGGCGGCTATCTGGCAGGACAGCAAAGGTTTCGGCTACGCGACGCTGGATATCA
GTTCCGGGCGTTTTCGCCTGAGCGAACCGGCTGACCGCGAAACGATGGCGGCAGAACTGCAACGCACTAA
TCCTGCGGAACTGCTGTATGCAGAAGATTTTGCTGAAATGTCGTTAATTGAAGGCCGTCGCGGCCTGCGC
CGTCGCCCGCTGTGGGAGTTTGAAATCGACACCGCGCGCCAGCAGTTGAATCTGCAATTTGGGACCCGCG
ATCTGGTCGGTTTTGGCGTCGAGAACGCGCCGCGCGGACTTTGTGCTGCCGGTTGTCTGTTGCAGTATGC
GAAAGATACCCAACGTACGACTCTGCCGCATATTCGTTCCATCACCATGGAACGTGAGCAGGACAGCATC
ATTATGGATGCCGCGACGCGTCGTAATCTGGAAATCACCCAGAACCTGGCGGGTGGTGCGGAAAATACGC
TGGCTTCTGTGCTCGACTGCACCGTCACGCCGATGGGCAGCCGTATGCTGAAACGCTGGCTGCATATGCC
AGTGCGCGATACCCGCGTGTTGCTTGAGCGCCAGCAAACTATTGGCGCATTGCAGGATTTCACCGCCGGG
CTACAGCCGGTACTGCGTCAGGTCGGCGACCTGGAACGTATTCTGGCACGTCTGGCTTTACGAACTGCTC
GCCCACGCGATCTGGCCCGTATGCGCCACGCTTTCCAGCAACTGCCGGAGCTGCGTGCGCAGTTAGAAAC
TGTCGATAGTGCACCGGTACAGGCGCTACGTGAGAAGATGGGCGAGTTTGCCGAGCTGCGCGATCTGCTG
GAGCGAGCAATCATCGACACACCGCCGGTGCTGGTACGCGACGGTGGTGTTATCGCATCGGGCTATAACG
AAGAGCTGGATGAGTGGCGCGCGCTGGCTGACGGCGCGACCGATTATCTGGAGCGTCTGGAAGTCCGCGA
GCGTGAACGTACCGGCCTGGACACGCTGAAAGTTGGCTTTAATGCGGTGCACGGCTACTACATTCAAATC
AGCCGTGGGCAAAGCCATCTGGCACCCATCAACTACATGCGTCGCCAGACGCTGAAAAACGCCGAGCGCT
ACATCATTCCAGAGCTAAAAGAGTACGAAGATAAAGTTCTCACCTCAAAAGGCAAAGCACTGGCACTGGA
AAAACAGCTTTATGAAGAGCTGTTCGACCTGCTGTTGCCGCATCTGGAAGCGTTGCAACAGAGCGCGAGC
GCGCTGGCGGAACTCGACGTGCTGGTTAACCTGGCGGAACGGGCCTATACCCTGAACTACACCTGCCCGA
CCTTCATTGATAAACCGGGCATTCGCATTACCGAAGGTCGCCATCCGGTAGTTGAACAAGTACTGAATGA
GCCATTTATCGCCAACCCGCTGAATCTGTCGCCGCAGCGCCGCATGTTGATCATCACCGGTCCGAACATG
GGCGGTAAAAGTACCTATATGCGCCAGACCGCACTGATTGCGCTGATGGCCTACATCGGCAGCTATGTAC
CGGCACAAAAAGTCGAGATTGGACCTATCGATCGCATCTTTACCCGCGTAGGCGCGGCAGATGACCTGGC
GTCCGGGCGCTCAACCTTTATGGTGGAGATGACTGAAACCGCCAATATTTTACATAACGCCACCGAATAC
AGTCTGGTGTTAATGGATGAGATCGGGCGTGGAACGTCCACCTACGATGGTCTGTCGCTGGCGTGGGCGT
GCGCGGAAAATCTGGCGAATAAGATTAAGGCATTGACGTTATTTGCTACCCACTATTTCGAGCTGACCCA
GTTACCGGAGAAAATGGAAGGCGTCGCTAACGTGCATCTCGATGCACTGGAGCACGGCGACACCATTGCC
TTTATGCACAGCGTGCAGGATGGCGCGGCGAGCAAAAGCTACGGCCTGGCGGTTGCAGCTCTGGCAGGCG
TGCCAAAAGAGGTTATTAAGCGCGCACGGCAAAAGCTGCGTGAGCTGGAAAGCATTTCGCCGAACGCCGC
CGCTACGCAAGTGGATGGTACGCAAATGTCTTTGCTGTCAGTACCAGAAGAAACTTCGCCTGCGGTCGAA
GCTCTGGAAAATCTTGATCCGGATTCACTCACCCCGCGTCAGGCGCTGGAGTGGATTTATCGCTTGAAGA
GCCTGGTGGGTTCCGGTAACAAAGGACAGGGAATGCGTAAAGGAGAAGAACTTTTCACTGGAGTTGTCCC
AATTCTTGTTGAATTAGATGGTGATGTTAATGGGCACAAATTTTCTGTCAGTGGAGAGGGTGAAGGTGAT
GCAACATACGGAAAACTTACCCTTAAATTTATTTGCACTACTGGAAAACTACCTGTTCCATGGCCAACAC
TTGTCACTACTTTCGGTTATGGTCTAAAATGCTTTGCTAGATACCCAGATCATATGAAACGGCATGACTT
TTTCAAGAGTGCCATGCCCGAAGGTTATGTACAGGAAAGAACTATATTTTTCAAAGATGACGGGAACTAC
AAGACACGTGCTGAAGTCAAGTTTGAAGGTGATACCCTTGTTAATAGAATCGAGTTAAAAGGTATTGATT
TTAAAGAAGATGGAAACATTCTTGGACACAAATTGGAATACAACTATAACTCACACAATGTATACATCAT
GGCAGACAAACAAAAGAATGGAATCAAAGTTAACTTCAAAATTAGACACAACATTGAAGATGGAAGCGTT
CAACTAGCAGACCATTATCAACAAAATACTCCAATTGGCGATGGCCCTGTCCTTTTACCAGACAACCATT
ACCTGTCCTATCAATCTGCCCTTTCGAAAGATCCCAACGAAAAGAGAGACCACATGGTCCTTCTTGAGTT
TGTAACAGCTGCTGGGATTACACATGGCATGGATGAACTATACAAATAATAGGCTTAATTAGCTGAGTCT
AGAGGCATCAAATAAAACGAAAGGCTCAGTCGAAAGACTGGGCCTTTCGTTTTATCTGTTGTTTGTCGGT
GAACGCTCTCCTGAGTAGGACAAATCCGCCGCCCTAGAGGATCCAAACTCGAGTAAGGATCTCCAGGCAT
CAAATAAAACGAAAGGCTCAGTCGAAAGACTGGGCCTTTCGTTTTATCTGTTGTTTGTCGGTGAACGCTC
TCTACTAGAGTCACACTGGCTCACCTTCGGGTGGGCCTTTCTGCGTTTATACCTAGGGTACGGGTTTTGC
TGCCCGCAAACGGGCTGTTCTGGTGTTGCTAGTTTGTTATCAGAATCGCAGATCCGGCTTCAGCCGGTTT
GCCGGCTGAAAGCGCTATTTCTTCCAGAATTGCCATGATTTTTTCCCCACGGGAGGCGTCACTGGCTCCC
GTGTTGTCGGCAGCTTTGATTCGATAAGCAGCATCGCCTGTTTCAGGCTGTCTATGTGTGACTGTTGAGC
TGTAACAAGTTGTCTCAGGTGTTCAATTTCATGTTCTAGTTGCTTTGTTTTACTGGTTTCACCTGTTCTA
TTAGGTGTTACATGCTGTTCATCTGTTACATTGTCGATCTGTTCATGGTGAACAGCTTTGAATGCACCAA
AAACTCGTAAAAGCTCTGATGTATCTATCTTTTTTACACCGTTTTCATCTGTGCATATGGACAGTTTTCC
CTTTGATATGTAACGGTGAACAGTTGTTCTACTTTTGTTTGTTAGTCTTGATGCTTCACTGATAGATACA
AGAGCCATAAGAACCTCAGATCCTTCCGTATTTAGCCAGTATGTTCTCTAGTGTGGTTCGTTGTTTTTGC
GTGAGCCATGAGAACGAACCATTGAGATCATACTTACTTTGCATGTCACTCAAAAATTTTGCCTCAAAAC
TGGTGAGCTGAATTTTTGCAGTTAAAGCATCGTGTAGTGTTTTTCTTAGTCCGTTATGTAGGTAGGAATC
TGATGTAATGGTTGTTGGTATTTTGTCACCATTCATTTTTATCTGGTTGTTCTCAAGTTCGGTTACGAGA
TCCATTTGTCTATCTAGTTCAACTTGGAAAATCAACGTATCAGTCGGGCGGCCTCGCTTATCAACCACCA
ATTTCATATTGCTGTAAGTGTTTAAATCTTTACTTATTGGTTTCAAAACCCATTGGTTAAGCCTTTTAAA
CTCATGGTAGTTATTTTCAAGCATTAACATGAACTTAAATTCATCAAGGCTAATCTCTATATTTGCCTTG
TGAGTTTTCTTTTGTGTTAGTTCTTTTAATAACCACTCATAAATCCTCATAGAGTATTTGTTTTCAAAAG
ACTTAACATGTTCCAGATTATATTTTATGAATTTTTTTAACTGGAAAAGATAAGGCAATATCTCTTCACT
AAAAACTAATTCTAATTTTTCGCTTGAGAACTTGGCATAGTTTGTCCACTGGAAAATCTCAAAGCCTTTA
ACCAAAGGATTCCTGATTTCCACAGTTCTCGTCATCAGCTCTCTGGTTGCTTTAGCTAATACACCATAAG
CATTTTCCCTACTGATGTTCATCATCTGAGCGTATTGGTTATAAGTGAACGATACCGTCCGTTCTTTCCT
TGTAGGGTTTTCAATCGTGGGGTTGAGTAGTGCCACACAGCATAAAATTAGCTTGGTTTCATGCTCCGTT
AAGTCATAGCGACTAATCGCTAGTTCATTTGCTTTGAAAACAACTAATTCAGACATACATCTCAATTGGT
CTAGGTGATTTTAATCACTATACCAATTGAGATGGGCTAGTCAATGATAATTACTAGTCCTTTTCCCGGG
TGATCTGGGTATCTGTAAATTCTGCTAGACCTTTGCTGGAAAACTTGTAAATTCTGCTAGACCCTCTGTA
AATTCCGCTAGACCTTTGTGTGTTTTTTTTGTTTATATTCAAGTGGTTATAATTTATAGAATAAAGAAAG
AATAAAAAAAGATAAAAAGAATAGATCCCAGCCCTGTGTATAACTCACTACTTTAGTCAGTTCCGCAGTA
TTACAAAAGGATGTCGCAAACGCTGTTTGCTCCTCTACAAAACAGACCTTAAAACCCTAAAGGCTTAAGT
AGCACCCTCGCAAGCTCGGGCAAATCGCTGAATATTCCTTTTGTCTCCGACCATCAGGCACCTGAGTCGC
TGTCTTTTTCGTGACATTCAGTTCGCTGCGCTCACGGCTCTGGCAGTGAATGGGGGTAAATGGCACTACA
GGCGCCTTTTATGGATTCATGCAAGGAAACTACCCATAATACAAGAAAAGCCCGTCACGGGCTTCTCAGG
GCGTTTTATGGCGGGTCTGCTATGTGGTGCTATCTGACTTTTTGCTGTTCAGCAGTTCCTGCCCTCTGAT
TTTCCAGTCTGACCACTTCGGATTATCCCGTGACAGGTCATTCAGACTGGCTAATGCACCCAGTAAGGCA
GCGGTATCATCAACAGGCTTACCCGTCTTACTGTCCCTAGTGCTTGGATTCTCACCAATAAAAAACGCCC
GGCGGCAACCGAGCGTTCTGAACAAATCCAGATGGAGTTCTGAGGTCATTACTGGATCTATCAACAGGAG
TCCAAGCGAGCTCTCGAACCCCAGAGTCCCGCTCAGAAGAACTCGTCAAGAAGGCGATAGAAGGCGATGC
GCTGCGAATCGGGAGCGGCGATACCGTAAAGCACGAGGAAGCGGTCAGCCCATTCGCCGCCAAGCTCTTC
AGCAATATCACGGGTAGCCAACGCTATGTCCTGATAGCGGTCCGCCACACCCAGCCGGCCACAGTCGATG
AATCCAGAAAAGCGGCCATTTTCCACCATGATATTCGGCAAGCAGGCATCGCCATGGGTCACGACGAGAT
CCTCGCCGTCGGGCATGCGCGCCTTGAGCCTGGCGAACAGTTCGGCTGGCGCGAGCCCCTGATGCTCTTC
GTCCAGATCATCCTGATCGACAAGACCGGCTTCCATCCGAGTACGTGCTCGCTCGATGCGATGTTTCGCT
TGGTGGTCGAATGGGCAGGTAGCCGGATCAAGCGTATGCAGCCGCCGCATTGCATCAGCCATGATGGATA
CTTTCTCGGCAGGAGCAAGGTGAGATGACAGGAGATCCTGCCCCGGCACTTCGCCCAATAGCAGCCAGTC
CCTTCCCGCTTCAGTGACAACGTCGAGCACAGCTGCGCAAGGAACGCCCGTCGTGGCCAGCCACGATAGC
CGCGCTGCCTCGTCCTGCAGTTCATTCAGGGCACCGGACAGGTCGGTCTTGACAAAAAGAACCGGGCGCC
CCTGCGCTGACAGCCGGAACACGGCGGCATCAGAGCAGCCGATTGTCTGTTGTGCCCAGTCATAGCCGAA
TAGCCTCTCCACCCAAGCGGCCGGAGAACCTGCGTGCAATCCATCTTGTTCAATCATGCGAAACGATCCT
CATCCTGTCTCTTGATCAGATCATGATCCCCTGCGCCATCAGATCCTTGGCGGCAAGAAAGCCATCCAGT
Features (pLannotate 1.2.2; 17 found; start..end, strand, type, name):
     68..89      -  protein_bind   CAP binding site: CAP binding activates transcription in the presence of cAMP. E. coli catabolite activator protein
    284..985     -  CDS            mCherry: mCherry is a basic (constitutively fluorescent) red fluorescent protein published in 2004, derived from Discosoma sp.. It is reported to be a very rapidly-maturing monomer with low acid sensitivity.
   1025..4171    -  CDS            acrB (sequence withheld): ACRB_ECOLI - Also known as acrE. Experimental evidence at protein level: Swiss-Prot protein existence level 1. (Microbial infection) Involved in contact-dependent growth inhibition (CDI), acts downstream of BamA, the receptor for CDI. Its role in CDI is independent of the AcrA-AcrB-TolC efflux pump complex. From Escherichia coli (strain K12).
   4197..5387    -  CDS            acrA: ACRA_ECOLI - Also known as lir, mtcA. Experimental evidence at protein level: Swiss-Prot protein existence level 1. AcrA-AcrB-AcrZ-TolC is a drug efflux protein complex with broad substrate specificity that uses the proton motive force to export substrates. This subunit may act as an adapter protein that links AcrB and TolC stably together. It is elongated in shape, being long enough to span the periplasm. From Escherichia coli (strain K12).
   5485..5634    +  CDS            acrR (fragment): ACRR_ECOLI - Also known as ybaH. Experimental evidence at protein level: Swiss-Prot protein existence level 1. Potential regulator protein for the acrAB genes. From Escherichia coli (strain K12).
   5642..5687    -  rep_origin     ori (fragment): high-copy-number ColE1/pMB1/pBR322/pUC origin of replication
   5869..5900    -  terminator     tonB terminator: bidirectional E. coli tonB-P14 transcription terminator
   6101..8659    +  CDS            mutS: MUTS_ECOLI - Also known as fdv. Experimental evidence at protein level: Swiss-Prot protein existence level 1. This protein is involved in the repair of mismatches in DNA. It is possible that it carries out the mismatch recognition step. This protein has a weak ATPase activity. From Escherichia coli (strain K12).
   8684..9397    +  CDS            hfriFP: hfriFP is a fluorescent protein published in 2013, derived from Herbaspirillum frisingense.
   9430..9516    +  terminator     rrnB T1 terminator: Escherichia coli rrnB; transcription terminator T1 from the E. coli rrnB gene
   9562..9633    +  terminator     rrnB T1 terminator: transcription terminator T1 from the E. coli rrnB gene
   9649..9676    +  terminator     T7Te terminator: phage T7 early transcription terminator
  10207..11157   -  CDS            Rep101: RepA protein needed for replication with the pSC101 origin; rep101
  11205..11427   -  rep_origin     pSC101 ori: low-copy replication origin that requires the Rep101 protein
  11919..12013   -  terminator     lambda t0 terminator: transcription terminator from phage lambda
  12047..12838   -  CDS            neo: KKA2_KLEPN - Also known as kan, nptII. Experimental evidence at protein level: Swiss-Prot protein existence level 1. Resistance to kanamycin, neomycin, paromomycin, ribostamycin, butirosin and gentamicin B. From Klebsiella pneumoniae.
  12870..53      -  CDS            tnpA (fragment) (across the origin): TN5P_ECOLX - Also known as tnp. Experimental evidence at protein level: Swiss-Prot protein existence level 1. Mediates transposition of transposon Tn5 by a 'cut and paste' mechanism. First, the monomeric transposase binds the 19 bp inverted DNA repeats flanking the transposon. Then, dimerization of the DNA- bound transposase creates a synaptic DNA complex. After nicking of the first DNA strand, excision of the transposon proceeds through a series of intermediates. The transposase then mediates the insertion of the transposon at a new site by strand transfer. The activity of the wild- type tran
