[The description below was written by a language model from this plasmid's Addgene catalogue record and pLannotate feature annotations shown in this document.]
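Description:
PacrAB-acrAB-rfp + PmutS-mutS-yfp is a low-copy bacterial expression plasmid of about 12.9 kb, built in a pBb-series synthetic biology vector for use in E. coli. It replicates from the pSC101 origin together with the Rep101 (RepA) protein that this origin requires, and it is selected with kanamycin through the neo/nptII aminoglycoside phosphotransferase gene, which is followed by a lambda t0 terminator. Short annotated fragments of a ColE1-type origin, a Tn5 transposase gene and a CAP binding site appear to be backbone or cloning remnants rather than functional parts.

The payload consists of two divergently oriented reporter cassettes, each assembled by Gibson cloning and each driven by a native promoter rather than an inducible one. On one strand, the PacrAB promoter region, which includes a fragment of the divergently transcribed acrR repressor gene, drives acrA and acrB. These encode the periplasmic adaptor and inner-membrane transporter of the AcrAB-TolC multidrug efflux pump, and an mCherry red fluorescent protein follows acrB as a translational fusion. On the other strand, downstream of a tonB terminator, PmutS drives mutS, the mismatch-recognition protein of DNA mismatch repair, fused to a yellow fluorescent protein. The automated annotation labels this reading frame hfriFP, but the catalogue entry identifies it as YFP. That cassette ends with rrnB T1 and T7Te terminators.

Because both fusions are expressed from their own promoters at low copy, the red and yellow signals can report AcrAB and MutS protein levels simultaneously in individual cells. This fits the associated work on how cell-to-cell variation in efflux pump expression relates to mutation in antibiotic-resistant bacteria.
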