Addgene plasmid #121443: PacrAB-acrAB-rfp + PmutS-mutS-yfp
Purpose: plasmid expressing translational fusions of AcrAB and MutS
Depositing lab: Mary Dunlop. Depositing organization: Boston University Main Campus. Publication: Heterogeneity in efflux pump expression predisposes antibiotic-resistant cells to mutation. El Meouche I, Dunlop MJ. Science. 2018 Nov 9;362(6415):686-690. doi: 10.1126/science.aar7981. PubMed 30409883.
Backbone
  Vector backbone: PacrAB-acrAB-rfp + PmutS-mutS-yfp in SC101 origin vector
  Vector type: Bacterial Expression, Synthetic Biology ; pBb vector
Growth in bacteria
  Bacterial resistance: Kanamycin, 50 μg/mL
  Growth temperature: 37°C
  Growth strain: DH5alpha
  Copy number: Low Copy
Gene/Insert 1
  Gene/Insert name: PmutS-mutS-yfp
  Promoter: PmutS
  Cloning method: Gibson Cloning
  Sequencing primers: 5′ GCGTACTTGCTTCATAAGCATCACGCA; 3′ CACCAGGCTCTTCAAGCGATAAATCCA
Gene/Insert 2
  Gene/Insert name: PacrAB-acrAB-rfp
  Promoter: PacrAB
  Cloning method: Gibson Cloning
  Sequencing primers: 5′ TCCCTGTCCTTTGTTACCGG; 3′ ATGAACAAAAACAGAGGGT
Terms and licenses: Academic/Nonprofit Terms; Industry Terms: Not Available to Industry
How to cite: PacrAB-acrAB-rfp + PmutS-mutS-yfp was a gift from Mary Dunlop (Addgene plasmid # 121443 ; http://n2t.net/addgene:121443 ; RRID:Addgene_121443)
